Addgene plasmid #124546: 8xCTS1_WT-hutRNApro_BsmBIplch-sgRNA_14nt Buffer_WT-hutRNApro_SV40polyA
Purpose: Cloning vector for tRNA-released sgRNA. BsmBI flanked placeholder for spacer cloning.
Depositing lab: Tudor Fulga. Depositing organization: University of Oxford. Publication: Decoupling tRNA promoter and processing activities enables specific Pol-II Cas9 guide RNA expression. Knapp DJHF, Michaels YS, Jamilly M, Ferry QRV, Barbosa H, Milne TA, Fulga TA. Nat Commun. 2019 Apr 2;10(1):1490. doi: 10.1038/s41467-019-09148-3. PubMed 30940799.
Backbone
  Vector backbone: P1-EYFP-pA (Construct 5) (Addgene: 55197)
  Vector type: Mammalian Expression
Growth in bacteria
  Bacterial resistance: Ampicillin, 100 μg/mL
  Growth temperature: 37°C
  Growth strain: DH5alpha
  Copy number: Unknown
Gene/Insert
  Gene/Insert name: WT-hutRNApro_BsmBIplch-sgRNA_14nt Buffer_WT-hutRNApro
  gRNA/shRNA sequence: Unknown
  Species: H. sapiens (human)
  Mutation: WT, WT
  Promoter: Minimal ADE
  Cloning method: Restriction Enzyme; 5′ cloning site Unknown (unknown if destroyed)
Terms and licenses: Academic/Nonprofit Terms; Industry Terms: Not Available to Industry
Depositor comments: wild-type tRNA scaffold-flanked sgRNA with a BsmBI cloning site for spacer cloning. Wild-type tRNA has high pol-III promoter activity with high processing. Enhancer elements can be exchanged using the NheI site, and promoter/enhancer region can be changed using NcoI NheI double digestion. Please visit https://www.biorxiv.org/content/10.1101/342485v1 for BioRxiv preprint.
How to cite: 8xCTS1_WT-hutRNApro_BsmBIplch-sgRNA_14nt Buffer_WT-hutRNApro_SV40polyA was a gift from Tudor Fulga (Addgene plasmid # 124546 ; http://n2t.net/addgene:124546 ; RRID:Addgene_124546)
