[The description below was written by a language model from this plasmid's Addgene catalogue record and pLannotate feature annotations shown in this document.]
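Description:
8xCTS1_WT-hutRNApro_BsmBIplch-sgRNA_14nt Buffer_WT-hutRNApro_SV40polyA is a 3,621 bp mammalian expression plasmid that serves as a cloning vector for guide RNAs released from a longer transcript by tRNA processing. It is built on the P1-EYFP-pA (Construct 5) backbone. It is propagated in E. coli through a high-copy ColE1/pUC-type origin with ampicillin selection (AmpR under its own bla promoter), and it also carries an f1 phage origin. Short lacZα, TcR and SV40 large T antigen fragments in the annotation appear to be backbone remnants rather than functional genes.

The payload is a Streptococcus pyogenes Cas9 gRNA scaffold flanked on each side by a wild-type human tRNA, named as tRNA-Pro. A BsmBI-flanked placeholder sits upstream of the scaffold for inserting a spacer, and the name indicates a 14 nt buffer between the scaffold and the downstream tRNA. Endogenous tRNA processing is expected to cut at both tRNAs and free the mature sgRNA. The record lists a minimal ADE promoter, and the name indicates eight CTS1 sites upstream of it as the enhancer element; neither is annotated in the feature tables. An SV40 poly(A) signal follows the cassette. A synthetic poly(A) signal and an α2-globin Pol II pause site lie upstream, presumably insulating the cassette from read-through transcription.

According to the depositor, the wild-type tRNA combines high processing efficiency with strong intrinsic Pol III promoter activity. This version therefore represents the wild-type tRNA configuration in work aimed at separating tRNA promoter activity from processing to achieve Pol II-specific guide expression. The enhancer can be exchanged using the NheI site, and the whole promoter/enhancer region using NcoI and NheI. The two feature tables describe the same sequence in opposite orientations.
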