Features (pLannotate 1.2.2; 13 found; start..end, strand, type, name):
    468..1328    -  CDS            AmpR: β-lactamase; bla; confers resistance to ampicillin, carbenicillin, and related antibiotics
   1329..1433    -  promoter       AmpR promoter: bla
   1460..1915    +  rep_origin     f1 ori (sequence partly withheld): f1 bacteriophage origin of replication; arrow indicates direction of (+) strand synthesis
   1920..1987    -  CDS            lacZα (fragment): LacZα fragment of β-galactosidase; lacZ fragment
   2046..2094    +  polyA_signal   poly(A) signal: synthetic polyadenylation signal
   2108..2199    +  misc_feature   pause site: RNA polymerase II transcriptional pause signal from the human α2 globin gene
   2645..2716    +  ncRNA          tRNA: Accession: RF00005 - tRNA
   2740..2815    +  misc_RNA       gRNA scaffold: guide RNA scaffold for the Streptococcus pyogenes CRISPR/Cas9 system
   2829..2900    +  ncRNA          tRNA: Accession: RF00005 - tRNA
   2932..3053    -  polyA_signal   SV40 poly(A) signal: SV40 polyadenylation signal
   3076..3144    -  CDS            large T antigen (fragment): large T antigen from SV40 (simian virus 40)
   3166..3249    +  CDS            TcR (fragment): tetracycline efflux protein; tet; confers resistance to tetracycline
   3330..297     -  rep_origin     ori (across the origin): high-copy-number ColE1/pMB1/pBR322/pUC origin of replication
>Addgene plasmid #124546 | 8xCTS1_WT-hutRNApro_BsmBIplch-sgRNA_14nt Buffer_WT-hutRNApro_SV40polyA | depositor full sequence | sequence record 237654 | 8xCTS1_WT-hutRNApro_BsmBIplch-sgRNA_14nt Buffer_WT-hutRNApro_SV40polyA sequence 3621 bps
TCCGGTAACTATCGTCTTGAGTCCAACCCGGTAAGACACGACTTATCGCCACTGGCAGCAGCCACTGGTA
ACAGGATTAGCAGAGCGAGGTATGTAGGCGGTGCTACAGAGTTCTTGAAGTGGTGGCCTAACTACGGCTA
CACTAGAAGGACAGTATTTGGTATCTGCGCTCTGCTGAAGCCAGTTACCTTCGGAAAAAGAGTTGGTAGC
TCTTGATCCGGCAAACAAACCACCGCTGGTAGCGGTGGTTTTTTTGTTTGCAAGCAGCAGATTACGCGCA
GAAAAAAAGGATCTCAAGAAGATCCTTTGATCTTTTCTACGGGGTCTGACGCTCAGTGGAACGAAAACTC
ACGTTAAGGGATTTTGGTCATGAGATTATCAAAAAGGATCTTCACCTAGATCCTTTTAAATTAAAAATGA
AGTTTTAAATCAATCTAAAGTATATATGAGTAAACTTGGTCTGACAGTTACCAATGCTTAATCAGTGAGG
CACCTATCTCAGCGATCTGTCTATTTCGTTCATCCATAGTTGCCTGACTCCCCGTCGTGTAGATAACTAC
GATACGGGAGGGCTTACCATCTGGCCCCAGTGCTGCAATGATACCGCGAGACCCACGCTCACCGGCTCCA
GATTTATCAGCAATAAACCAGCCAGCCGGAAGGGCCGAGCGCAGAAGTGGTCCTGCAACTTTATCCGCCT
CCATCCAGTCTATTAATTGTTGCCGGGAAGCTAGAGTAAGTAGTTCGCCAGTTAATAGTTTGCGCAACGT
TGTTGCCATTGCTACAGGCATCGTGGTGTCACGCTCGTCGTTTGGTATGGCTTCATTCAGCTCCGGTTCC
CAACGATCAAGGCGAGTTACATGATCCCCCATGTTGTGCAAAAAAGCGGTTAGCTCCTTCGGTCCTCCGA
TCGTTGTCAGAAGTAAGTTGGCCGCAGTGTTATCACTCATGGTTATGGCAGCACTGCATAATTCTCTTAC
TGTCATGCCATCCGTAAGATGCTTTTCTGTGACTGGTGAGTACTCAACCAAGTCATTCTGAGAATAGTGT
ATGCGGCGACCGAGTTGCTCTTGCCCGGCGTCAATACGGGATAATACCGCGCCACATAGCAGAACTTTAA
AAGTGCTCATCATTGGAAAACGTTCTTCGGGGCGAAAACTCTCAAGGATCTTACCGCTGTTGAGATCCAG
TTCGATGTAACCCACTCGTGCACCCAACTGATCTTCAGCATCTTTTACTTTCACCAGCGTTTCTGGGTGA
GCAAAAACAGGAAGGCAAAATGCCGCAAAAAAGGGAATAAGGGCGACACGGAAATGTTGAATACTCATAC
TCTTCCTTTTTCAATATTATTGAAGCATTTATCAGGGTTATTGTCTCATGAGCGGATACATATTTGAATG
TATTTAGAAAAATAAACAAATAGGGGTTCCGCGCACATTTCCCCGAAAAGTGCCACCTG
[124 nt withheld, positions 1460-1583]
C
[91 nt withheld, positions 1585-1675]
A
[49 nt withheld, positions 1677-1725]
CCTTTGACGTTGGAGTCCACGTTCTTT
[37 nt withheld, positions 1753-1789]
ACCCTATCTCGGTCTATTCTTTTGATTTATAAGGGATTTTGCCGATTTCGGCCTATTGGTTAAAAAATGA
GCTGATTTAACAAAAATTTAACGCGAATTTTAACAAAATATTAACGTTTACAATTTCCCATTCGCCATTC
AGGCTGCGCAACTGTTGGGAAGGGCGATCGGTGCGGGCCTCTTCGCTATTACGCCAGCCCAAGCTACCAT
GATAAGTAAGTAATATTAAGGTACGGGAGGTACTTGGAGCGGCCGCAATAAAATATCTTTATTTTCATTA
CATCTGTGTGTTGGTTTTTTGTGTGAATCGATAGTACTAACATACGCTCTCCATCAAAACAAAACGAAAC
AAAACAAACTAGCAAAATAGGCTGTCCCCAGTGCAAGTGCAGGTGCCAGAACATTTCTCTATCGATAGCT
AGCTGAAATATTAATGTCGCGACTATTAATATTTTCAGGCTAGCCATGCTTCGCTACACGCGACTATTAA
TATTTTCAGGCTAGCCATGCTTCGCTACACGCGACTATTAATATTTTCAAGCTAGCCATGCTTCGCTACA
CGCGACTATTAATATTTTCAGGCTAGCCATGCTTCGCTAACGCGACTATTAATATTTTCAGGCTAGTCAT
GCTTCGCTACACGCGACTATTAATATTTTCAGGCTAGCCATGCTTCGCTACACGCGACTATTAATATTTT
CAGGCTAGCCATGCTTCGCTACACGCGACTATTAATATTTTCAGGCTAGCCATGCTTCGCTACACGCGAC
TATTAATATTTTCAGGCTAGCGGGGGGCTATAAAAGGGGGTGGGGGCGTTCGTCCTGCTATCTAGCGTCG
CGTTGACCATGCCAACGGCTCGTTGGTCTAGGGGTATGATTCTCGCTTAGGGTGCGAGAGGTCCCGGGTT
CAAATCCCGGACGAGCCCGGAGACGGGAATTCACGTCTCCGTTTTAGAGCTAGAAATAGCAAGTTAAAAT
AAGGCTAGTCCGTTATCAACTTGAAAAAGTGGCACCGAGTCGGTGCAACCAGTTTGTGTCGGCTCGTTGG
TCTAGGGGTATGATTCTCGCTTAGGGTGCGAGAGGTCCCGGGTTCAAATCCCGGACGAGCCCGGGACGGC
CGGCCGCTTCGAGCAGACATGATAAGATACATTGATGAGTTTGGACAAACCACAACTAGAATGCAGTGAA
AAAAATGCTTTATTTGTGAAATTTGTGATGCTATTGCTTTATTTGTAACCATTATAAGCTGCAATAAACA
AGTTAACAACAACAATTGCATTCATTTTATGTTTCAGGTTCAGGGGGAGGTGTGGGAGGTTTTTTAAAGC
AAGTAAAACCTCTACAAATGTGGTAAAATCGATAAGGATCGAGTATGTCGACCGATGCCCTTGAGAGCCT
TCAACCCAGTCAGCTCCTTCCGGTGGGCGCGGGGCATGACTATCGTCGCCGCACTTATGATGCAACTCGT
AGGACAGGTGCATGTGAGCAAAAGGCCAGCAAAAGGCCAGGAACCGTAAAAAGGCCGCGTTGCTGGCGTT
TTTCCATAGGCTCCGCCCCCCTGACGAGCATCACAAAAATCGACGCTCAAGTCAGAGGTGGCGAAACCCG
ACAGGACTATAAAGATACCAGGCGTTTCCCCCTGGAAGCTCCCTCGTGCGCTCTCCTGTTCCGACCCTGC
CGCTTACCGGATACCTGTCCGCCTTTCTCCCTTCGGGAAGCGTGGCGCTTTCTCAATGCTCACGCTGTAG
GTATCTCAGTTCGGTGTAGGTCGTTCGCTCCAAGCTGGGCTGTGTGCACGAACCCCCCGTTCAGCCCGAC
CGCTGCGCCTTA
