Features (pLannotate 1.2.2; 13 found; start..end, strand, type, name):
    269..360     -  misc_feature   pause site: RNA polymerase II transcriptional pause signal from the human α2 globin gene
    374..422     -  polyA_signal   poly(A) signal: synthetic polyadenylation signal
    481..548     +  CDS            lacZα (fragment): LacZα fragment of β-galactosidase; lacZ fragment
    580..1008    -  rep_origin     f1 ori (sequence partly withheld): f1 bacteriophage origin of replication; arrow indicates direction of (+) strand synthesis
   1035..1139    +  promoter       AmpR promoter: bla
   1140..2000    +  CDS            AmpR: β-lactamase; bla; confers resistance to ampicillin, carbenicillin, and related antibiotics
   2171..2759    +  rep_origin     ori: high-copy-number ColE1/pMB1/pBR322/pUC origin of replication
   2840..2923    -  CDS            TcR (fragment): tetracycline efflux protein; tet; confers resistance to tetracycline
   2945..3013    +  CDS            large T antigen (fragment): large T antigen from SV40 (simian virus 40)
   3036..3157    +  polyA_signal   SV40 poly(A) signal: SV40 polyadenylation signal
   3187..3258    -  ncRNA          tRNA: Accession: RF00005 - tRNA
   3274..3349    -  misc_RNA       gRNA scaffold: guide RNA scaffold for the Streptococcus pyogenes CRISPR/Cas9 system
   3371..3442    -  ncRNA          tRNA: Accession: RF00005 - tRNA
>Addgene plasmid #124546 | 8xCTS1_WT-hutRNApro_BsmBIplch-sgRNA_14nt Buffer_WT-hutRNApro_SV40polyA | addgene full sequence | sequence record 242342 | Addgene NGS Result
GCGAAGCATGGCTAGCCTGAAAATATTAATAGTCGCGTGTAGCGAAGCATGACTAGCCTGAAAATATTAA
TAGTCGCGTTAGCGAAGCATGGCTAGCCTGAAAATATTAATAGTCGCGTGTAGCGAAGCATGGCTAGCTT
GAAAATATTAATAGTCGCGTGTAGCGAAGCATGGCTAGCCTGAAAATATTAATAGTCGCGTGTAGCGAAG
CATGGCTAGCCTGAAAATATTAATAGTCGCGACATTAATATTTCAGCTAGCTATCGATAGAGAAATGTTC
TGGCACCTGCACTTGCACTGGGGACAGCCTATTTTGCTAGTTTGTTTTGTTTCGTTTTGTTTTGATGGAG
AGCGTATGTTAGTACTATCGATTCACACAAAAAACCAACACACAGATGTAATGAAAATAAAGATATTTTA
TTGCGGCCGCTCCAAGTACCTCCCGTACCTTAATATTACTTACTTATCATGGTAGCTTGGGCTGGCGTAA
TAGCGAAGAGGCCCGCACCGATCGCCCTTCCCAACAGTTGCGCAGCCTGAATGGCGAATGGCAAATTGTA
AGCGTTAATATTTTGTTAAAATTCGCGTTAAATTTTTGTTAAATCAGCTCATTTTTTAACCAATAGGCCG
AAATCGGCAAAATCCCTTATAAATCAAAAGAATAGACCGAGATAGGGT
[37 nt withheld, positions 679-715]
AAAGAACGTGGACTCCAACGTCAAAGG
[49 nt withheld, positions 743-791]
T
[91 nt withheld, positions 793-883]
G
[124 nt withheld, positions 885-1008]
CAGGTGGCACTTTTCGGGGAAATGTGCGCGGAACCCCTATTTGTTTATTTTTCTAAATACATTCAAATAT
GTATCCGCTCATGAGACAATAACCCTGATAAATGCTTCAATAATATTGAAAAAGGAAGAGTATGAGTATT
CAACATTTCCGTGTCGCCCTTATTCCCTTTTTTGCGGCATTTTGCCTTCCTGTTTTTGCTCACCCAGAAA
CGCTGGTGAAAGTAAAAGATGCTGAAGATCAGTTGGGTGCACGAGTGGGTTACATCGAACTGGATCTCAA
CAGCGGTAAGATCCTTGAGAGTTTTCGCCCCGAAGAACGTTTTCCAATGATGAGCACTTTTAAAGTTCTG
CTATGTGGCGCGGTATTATCCCGTATTGACGCCGGGCAAGAGCAACTCGGTCGCCGCATACACTATTCTC
AGAATGACTTGGTTGAGTACTCACCAGTCACAGAAAAGCATCTTACGGATGGCATGACAGTAAGAGAATT
ATGCAGTGCTGCCATAACCATGAGTGATAACACTGCGGCCAACTTACTTCTGACAACGATCGGAGGACCG
AAGGAGCTAACCGCTTTTTTGCACAACATGGGGGATCATGTAACTCGCCTTGATCGTTGGGAACCGGAGC
TGAATGAAGCCATACCAAACGACGAGCGTGACACCACGATGCCTGTAGCAATGGCAACAACGTTGCGCAA
ACTATTAACTGGCGAACTACTTACTCTAGCTTCCCGGCAACAATTAATAGACTGGATGGAGGCGGATAAA
GTTGCAGGACCACTTCTGCGCTCGGCCCTTCCGGCTGGCTGGTTTATTGCTGATAAATCTGGAGCCGGTG
AGCGTGGGTCTCGCGGTATCATTGCAGCACTGGGGCCAGATGGTAAGCCCTCCCGTATCGTAGTTATCTA
CACGACGGGGAGTCAGGCAACTATGGATGAACGAAATAGACAGATCGCTGAGATAGGTGCCTCACTGATT
AAGCATTGGTAACTGTCAGACCAAGTTTACTCATATATACTTTAGATTGATTTAAAACTTCATTTTTAAT
TTAAAAGGATCTAGGTGAAGATCCTTTTTGATAATCTCATGACCAAAATCCCTTAACGTGAGTTTTCGTT
CCACTGAGCGTCAGACCCCGTAGAAAAGATCAAAGGATCTTCTTGAGATCCTTTTTTTCTGCGCGTAATC
TGCTGCTTGCAAACAAAAAAACCACCGCTACCAGCGGTGGTTTGTTTGCCGGATCAAGAGCTACCAACTC
TTTTTCCGAAGGTAACTGGCTTCAGCAGAGCGCAGATACCAAATACTGTTCTTCTAGTGTAGCCGTAGTT
AGGCCACCACTTCAAGAACTCTGTAGCACCGCCTACATACCTCGCTCTGCTAATCCTGTTACCAGTGGCT
GCTGCCAGTGGCGATAAGTCGTGTCTTACCGGGTTGGACTCAAGACGATAGTTACCGGATAAGGCGCAGC
GGTCGGGCTGAACGGGGGGTTCGTGCACACAGCCCAGCTTGGAGCGAACGACCTACACCGAACTGAGATA
CCTACAGCGTGAGCTATGAGAAAGCGCCACGCTTCCCGAAGGGAGAAAGGCGGACAGGTATCCGGTAAGC
GGCAGGGTCGGAACAGGAGAGCGCACGAGGGAGCTTCCAGGGGGAAACGCCTGGTATCTTTATAGTCCTG
TCGGGTTTCGCCACCTCTGACTTGAGCGTCGATTTTTGTGATGCTCGTCAGGGGGGCGGAGCCTATGGAA
AAACGCCAGCAACGCGGCCTTTTTACGGTTCCTGGCCTTTTGCTGGCCTTTTGCTCACATGCACCTGTCC
TACGAGTTGCATCATAAGTGCGGCGACGATAGTCATGCCCCGCGCCCACCGGAAGGAGCTGACTGGGTTG
AAGGCTCTCAAGGGCATCGGTCGACATACTCGATCCTTATCGATTTTACCACATTTGTAGAGGTTTTACT
TGCTTTAAAAAACCTCCCACACCTCCCCCTGAACCTGAAACATAAAATGAATGCAATTGTTGTTGTTAAC
TTGTTTATTGCAGCTTATAATGGTTACAAATAAAGCAATAGCATCACAAATTTCACAAATAAAGCATTTT
TTTCACTGCATTCTAGTTGTGGTTTGTCCAAACTCATCAATGTATCTTATCATGTCTGCTCGAAGCGGCC
GGCCGTCCCGGGCTCGTCCGGGATTTGAACCCGGGACCTCTCGCACCCTAAGCGAGAATCATACCCCTAG
ACCAACGAGCCGACACAAACTGGTTGCACCGACTCGGTGCCACTTTTTCAAGTTGATAACGGACTAGCCT
TATTTTAACTTGCTATTTCTAGCTCTAAAACGGAGACGTGAATTCCCGTCTCCGGGCTCGTCCGGGATTT
GAACCCGGGACCTCTCGCACCCTAAGCGAGAATCATACCCCTAGACCAACGAGCCGTTGGCATGGTCAAC
GCGACGCTAGATAGCAGGACGAACGCCCCCACCCCCTTTTATAGCCCCCCGCTAGCCTGAAAATATTAAT
AGTCGCGTGTAGCGAAGCATGGCTAGCCTGAAAATATTAATAGTCGCGTGTAGCGAAGCATGGCTAGCCT
GAAAATATTAATAGTCGCGTGTA
